>Addgene plasmid #159056 | pMSR:MSMEG_0372:Dendra | addgene full sequence | sequence record 316089 | Addgene NGS Result
TGATAGAGTTTGTCCTCCCTATCAGTGATAGATAGGCTTAAGGAGTAATACGACTCACTATAGGGAGAAG
GAGGCCATTATGGCTTCGGACCTGTTTTCCCAAGTGGTCAATTCCGGGCCGGGATCGTTCCTGGCCAAGC
AGCTGGGCGTGCCGCAGCCCGAGACGTTGCGCCGCTACCGCCCCGGTGACCCGCCGCTGGCGGGCTCGCT
GCTGATCGGCGGATCCGGCCGCGTGGCCGAACCCCTGCGCACCGCATTGGCCGACGACTACAACCTGGTG
TCCAACAACATCGGTGGCCGGTGGGCCGATTCGTTCGGCGGCGTGGTGTTCGACGCCACGGGCATCACCG
AGGCCGAGGGCCTCAAGGAGCTCTACACGTTCTTCACGCCGCTGCTGCGCAACCTCGCGCCGTGTGCGCG
GGTGGTCGTCGTCGGCACCACGCCCGCGGAGGCCGGCAGCGTCCACGCACAGGTGGTGCAGCGGGCGCTG
GAAGGTTTCACGCGCTCGCTGGGCAAGGAGCTGCGCCGTGGCGCGACCGTCTCCCTGGTCTATCTCTCGG
CCGACGCCAAGCCGGGCGCCACGGGTCTCGAGTCGACCATGCGGTTCATCCTGTCGGCCAAGTCGGCCTA
CGTCGACGGTCAGGTGTTCCGCGTCGGCGCCGCCGATTCGACTCCGCCCGCCGACTGGGACAAGCCGCTC
GACGGCAAGGTCGCCGTGGTCACCGGCGCGGCCCGCGGTATCGGCGCGACGATCGCCGAGGTGTTCGCGC
GTGACGGCGCGACCGTGGTGGCGATCGACGTCGACGGTGCGGCCGAGGATCTCAAGCGCGTCGCCGACAA
GGTGGGCGGCACCGCACTCACGCTCGACGTGACCGCCGACGACGCCGTCGACAAGATCACCGCGCACGTC
ACCGAACACCATGGCGGCAAGGTCGACATCCTCGTCAACAACGCGGGTATCACGCGCGACAAGCTGCTCG
CCAACATGGACGAGAAGCGCTGGGACGCGGTGATCGCCGTCAACCTGCTCGCGCCGCAGCGCCTCACCGA
AGGCCTGGTGGGCAACGGAACCATCGGCGAGGGCGGCCGGGTGATCGGCCTGTCGTCGATGGCGGGCATC
GCGGGCAACCGCGGCCAGACCAATTACGCCACCACCAAGGCCGGGATGATCGGGCTGGCCGAGGCGCTGG
CGCCCGTGCTGGCCGACAAGGGCATCACGATCAACGCCGTCGCACCCGGCTTCATCGAGACCAAGATGAC
CGAGGCCATCCCGCTCGCCACGCGTGAGGTGGGCAGGCGGCTCAACTCGCTGTTCCAGGGCGGCCAGCCC
GTCGACGTGGCCGAGTTGATCGCGTACTTCGCCAGCCCCGCCTCGAACGCGGTGACGGGCAACACCATCC
GCGTGTGCGGCCAGGCGATGCTGGGGGCGAAGCTTGGTGCGGCCGCGGGCAACACGCCTGGCATCAATCT
GATCAAGGAGGACATGCGTGTCAAGGTGCATATGGAGGGCAACGTGAACGGTCACGCCTTCGTGATCGAG
GGGGAGGGTAAGGGTAAGCCTTACGAAGGGACCCAGACCGCCAACCTCACCGTCAAGGAGGGCGCCCCTC
TCCCATTCTCGTACGATATCCTCACTACCGCGGTGCATTACGGGAACCGCGTGTTCACCAAGTACCCCGA
GGATATCCCTGACTACTTCAAGCAGAGCTTCCCGGAGGGATACTCCTGGGAGCGGACGATGACCTTCGAA
GACAAGGGTATCTGTACGATCCGCAGCGACATCTCGCTGGAAGGGGACTGTTTCTTCCAGAACGTCCGTT
TCAAGGGGACCAACTTTCCGCCGAACGGCCCGGTCATGCAGAAGAAGACCCTCAAGTGGGAGCCGAGCAC
GGAGAAGCTGCACGTTCGGGACGGCCTCCTGGTCGGCAACATCAACATGGCGCTGCTGCTGGAAGGCGGC
GGCCACTACCTATGCGACTTCAAGACCACGTACAAAGCGAAGAAGGTCGTCCAGCTGCCCGACGCGCACT
TCGTGGACCACCGCATCGAAATCCTGGGGAACGATTCGGACTACAACAAGGTCAAGTTGTACGAGCACGC
TGTGGCACGCTATAGCCCGCTCCCGTCGCAGGTCTGGTTCGAAGGCGGCGGCGGGGAGAACCTGTATTTC
CAGGACTACAAGGACGACGACGACAAGTGATTTAAATAACCCCTTGGGGCCTCTAAACGGGTCTTGAGGG
GTTTTTTGTTAACTAGCGTACGATCGAATTCCTGCAGCTCACGGTAACTGATGCCGTATTTGCAGTACCA
GCGTACGGCCCACAGAATGATGTCACGCTGAAAATGCCGGCCTTTGAATGGGTTCATGTGCAGCTCCATC
AGCAAAAGGGGATGATAAGTTTATCACCACCGACTATTTGCAACAGTGCCGTTGATCGTGCTATGATCGA
CTGATGTCATCAGCGGTGGAGTGCAATGTCGTGCAATACGAATGGCGAAAAGCCGAGCTCATCGGTCAGC
TTCTCAACCTTGGGGTTACCCCCGGCGGTGTGCTGCTGGTCCACAGCTCCTTCCGTAGCGTCCGGCCCCT
CGAAGATGGGCCACTTGGACTGATCGAGGCCCTGCGTGCTACGCTGGGTCCGGGAGGGACGCTCGTCATG
CCCTCGTGGTCAGGTCTGGACGACGAGCCGTTCGATCCTGCCACGTCGCCCGTTACACCGGACCTTGGAG
TTGTCTCTGACACATTCTGGCGCCTGCCAAATGTAAAGCGCAGCGCCCATCCATTTGCCTTTGCGGCAGC
GGGGCCACAGGCAGAGCAGATCATCTCTGATCCATTGCCCCTGCCACCTTACTCGCCTGCAAGCCCGGTC
GCCCGTGTCCATGAACTCGATGGGCAGGTACTTCTCCTCGGCGTGGGACACGATGCCAACACGACGCTGC
ATCTTGCCGAGTTGATGGCAAAGGTTCCCTATGGGGTGCCGAGACACTGCACCATTCTTCAGGATGGCAA
GTTGGTACGCGTCGATTATCTCGAGAATGACCACTGCTGTGAGCGCTTTGCCTTGGCGGACAGGTGGCTC
AAGGAGAAGAGCCTTCAGAAGGAAGGTCCAGTCGGTCATGCCTTTGCTCGGTTGATCCGCTCCCGCGACA
TTGTGGCGACAGCCCTGGGTCAACTGGGCCGAGATCCGTTGATCTTCCTGCATCCGCCAGAGGCGGGATG
CGAAGAATGCGATGCCGCTCGCCAGTCGATTGGCTGAGCTCATGAGCGGAGAACGAGATGACGTTGGAGG
GGCAAGGTCGCGCTGATTGCTGGGGCAACACGGGGGATCCACTAGTTCCATGAGCGTCAGACCCCGTAGA
AAAGATCAAAGGATCTTCTTGAGATCCTTTTTTTCTGCGCGTAATCTGCTGCTTGCAAACAAAAAAACCA
CCGCTACCAGCGGTGGTTTGTTTGCCGGATCAAGAGCTACCAACTCTTTTTCCGAAGGTAACTGGCTTCA
GCAGAGCGCAGATACCAAATACTGTCCTTCTAGTGTAGCCGTAGTTAGGCCACCACTTCAAGAACTCTGT
AGCACCGCCTACATACCTCGCTCTGCTAATCCTGTTACCAGTGGCTGCTGCCAGTGGCGATAAGTCGTGT
CTTACCGGGTTGGACTCAAGACGATAGTTACCGGATAAGGCGCAGCGGTCGGGCTGAACGGGGGGTTCGT
GCACACAGCCCAGCTTGGAGCGAACGACCTACACCGAACTGAGATACCTACAGCGTGAGCTATGAGAAAG
CGCCACGCTTCCCGAGGGGAGAAAGGCGGACAGGTATCCGGTAAGCGGCAGGGTCGGAACAGGAGAGCGC
ACGAGGGAGCTTCCAGGGGGAAACGCCTGGTATCTTTATAGTCCTGTCGGGTTTCGCCACCTCTGACTTG
AGCGTCGATTTTTGTGATGCTCGTCAGGGGGGCGGAGCCTATGGAAAAACGCCAGCAACGCGGCCTTTTT
ACGGTTCCTGGCCTTTTGCTGGCCTTTTGCTCACATGTTCTTTCCTGCGTTATCCCCTGATTCTGTGGAT
AACCGTATTACCGCCTTTGAGTGAGCTGATACCGCTCGCCGCAGCCGAACGACCGAGCGCAACGCGTGCG
GCCGCGGTACCCGGGGATCCTCTAGAGTCGACCACCAAGGGCACCATCTCTGCTTGGGCCACCCCGTTGG
CCGCAGCCAGCTCGCTGAGAGCCGTGAACGACAGGGCGAACGCCAGCCCGCCGACGGCGAGGGTTCCGAC
CGCTGCAACTCCCGGTGCAACCTTGTCCCGGTCTATTCTCTTCACTGCACCAGCTCCAATCTGGTGTGAA
TGCCCCTCGTCTGTTCGCGCAGGCGGGGGGCTCTATTCGTTTGTCAGCATCGAAAGTAGCCAGATCAGGG
ATGCGTTGCAACCGCGTATGCCCAGGTCAGAAGAGTCGCACAAGAGTTGCAGACCCCTGGAAAGAAAAAT
GGCCAGAGGGCGAAAACACCCTCTGACCAGCGGAGCGGGCGACGGGAATCGAACCCGCGTAGCTAGTTTG
GAAGAATGGGTGTCTGCCGACCACATATGGGCCGGTCAAGATAGGTTTTTACCCCCTCTCGGCTGCATCC
TCTAAGTGGAAAGAAATTGCAGGTCGTAGAAGCGCGTTGAAGCCTGAGAGTTGCACAGGAGTTGCAACCC
GGTAGCCTTGTTCACGACGAGAGGAGACCTAGTTGGCACGTCGCGGATGGGGATCGCTGAAGACTCAGCG
CAGCGGGAGGATCCAAGCCTCATACGTCAACCCGCAGGACGGTGTGAGGTACTACGCGCTGCAGACCTAC
GACAACAAGATGGACGCCGAAGCCTGGCTCGCGGGCGAGAAGCGGCTCATCGAGATGGAGACCTGGACCC
CTCCACAGGACCGGGCGAAGAAGGCAGCCGCCAGCGCCATCACGCTGGAGGAGTACACCCGGAAGTGGCT
CGTGGAGCGCGACCTCGCAGACGGCACCAGGGATCTGTACAGCGGGCACGCGGAGCGCCGCATCTACCCG
GTGCTAGGTGAAGTGGCGGTCACAGAGATGACGCCAGCTCTGGTGCGTGCGTGGTGGGCCGGGATGGGTA
GGAAGCACCCGACTGCCCGCCGGCATGCCTACAACGTCCTCCGGGCGGTGATGAACACAGCGGTCGAGGA
CAAGCTGATCGCAGAGAACCCGTGCCGGATCGAGCAGAAGGCAGCCGATGAGCGCGACGTAGAGGCGCTG
ACGCCTGAGGAGCTGGACATCGTCGCCGCTGAGATCTTCGAGCACTACCGGATCGCGGCATACATCCTGG
CGTGGACGAGCCTCCGGTTCGGAGAGCTGATCGAGCTTCGCCGCAAGGACATCGTGGACGACGGCATGAC
GATGAAGCTCCGGGTGCGCCGTGGCGCTTCCCGCGTGGGGAACAAGATCGTCGTTGGCAACGCCAAGACC
GTCCGGTCGAAGCGTCCTGTGACGGTTCCGCCTCACGTCGCGGAGATGATCCGAGCGCACATGAAGGACC
GTACGAAGATGAACAAGGGCCCCGAGGCATTCCTGGTGACCACGACGCAGGGCAACCGGCTGTCGAAGTC
CGCGTTCACCAAGTCGCTGAAGCGTGGCTACGCCAAGATCGGTCGGCCGGAACTCCGCATCCACGACCTC
CGCGCTGTCGGCGCTACGTTCGCCGCTCAGGCAGGTGCGACGACCAAGGAGCTGATGGCCCGTCTCGGTC
ACACGACTCCTAGGATGGCGATGAAGTACCAGATGGCGTCTGAGGCCCGCGACGAGGCTATCGCTGAGGC
GATGTCCAAGCTGGCCAAGACCTCCTGAAACGCAAAAAGCCCCCCTCCCAAGGACACTGAGTCCTAAAGA
GGGGGGTTTCTTGTCAGTACGCGAAGAACCACGCCTGGCCGCGAGCGCCAGCACCGCCGCTCTGTGCGGA
GACCTGGGCACCAGCCCCGCCGCCGCCAGGAGCATTGCCGTTCCCGCCAGAAATCTAGACGGTGACCACA
ACGCGCCCGCTTTGATCGGGGACGTCGAAATATTGGATCGTCGGCACCGTCACGGCCGTGGGAGGCGGCA
CGATCCGCGACGTGATGATCGGCCGCATCCCCACGGTGCTGCGCAGTGAGCTCTACGCCATCCCGGCGTT
GATCTGTGCGTTCGCACGCACAGGCCCGGTGTGAGAAGGGTCTCTGACGAGCGGGAGAACTCCCTATCAG
Features (pLannotate 1.2.2; 14 found; start..end, strand, type, name):
     15..32      +  promoter       tight TRE promoter (fragment): Tet-responsive promoter PTight, consisting of seven tet operator sequences followed by the minimal CMV promoter
     46..64      +  promoter       T7 promoter: promoter for bacteriophage T7 RNA polymerase
     83..1429    +  CDS            fabG4: FABG4_MYCTU - Experimental evidence at protein level: Swiss-Prot protein existence level 1. Catalyzes the NADH-dependent reduction of beta-ketoacyl derivatives (PubMed:19685079, PubMed:21081168, PubMed:23163771). Can accept the beta-oxo fatty acyl group covalently linked with CoA or ACP for catalysis (PubMed:23163771). Highly specific for NADH (PubMed:19685079, PubMed:21081168). Could be involved in fatty acid biosynthesis (Probable). From Mycobacterium tuberculosis (strain ATCC 25618 / H37Rv).
   1451..2137    +  CDS            Dendra2: Dendra2 is a photoconvertible green fluorescent protein published in 2006, derived from Dendronephthya sp.. It has high acid sensitivity.
   2177..2197    +  CDS            FLAG (fragment): FLAG® epitope tag, followed by an enterokinase cleavage site
   2206..2248    +  terminator     T7 terminator (fragment): transcription terminator for bacteriophage T7 RNA polymerase
   2454..3254    +  CDS            ApmR: aminoglycoside 3-N-acetyltransferase type IV ; aac(3)IV; confers resistance to apramycin (Paget and Davies, 1996)
   3321..3338    -  misc_feature   MCS (fragment): pBluescript multiple cloning site
   3379..3967    +  rep_origin     ori: high-copy-number ColE1/pMB1/pBR322/pUC origin of replication
   4135..4163    +  misc_feature   MCS (fragment): pUC18/19 multiple cloning site
   4723..5835    +  CDS            33: VINT_BPML5 - Also known as int. Protein inferred from homology: Swiss-Prot protein existence level 3. Integrase is necessary for integration of the phage into the host genome by site-specific recombination. From Mycobacterium phage L5 (Mycobacteriophage L5).
   5897..6001    -  CDS            32 (fragment): VG32_BPML5 - Protein predicted: Swiss-Prot protein existence level 4. From Mycobacterium phage L5 (Mycobacteriophage L5).
   6057..6161    +  CDS            Y4104_STRCO (fragment): Protein inferred from homology: Swiss-Prot protein existence level 3. From Streptomyces coelicolor (strain ATCC BAA-471 / A3(2) / M145).
   6219..8       +  promoter       tight TRE promoter (fragment) (across the origin): Tet-responsive promoter PTight, consisting of seven tet operator sequences followed by the minimal CMV promoter
