[The description below was written by a language model from this plasmid's Addgene catalogue record and pLannotate feature annotations shown in this document.]
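Description:
pMSR:MSMEG_0372:Dendra is a 6,230-nt bacterial expression plasmid built on the pMSR:Dendra backbone, part of a mycobacterial systems resource. It works both as a high-copy E. coli plasmid and as an integrating mycobacterial vector. In E. coli it replicates from a ColE1/pUC-type origin and is selected with apramycin through the aac(3)IV acetyltransferase gene. It also encodes the mycobacteriophage L5 integrase, along with a neighbouring fragment of L5 gene 32. The integrase catalyses site-specific recombination into the chromosomal L5 attachment site, giving stable single-copy insertion in mycobacteria. The attachment site itself is not annotated in the feature table.

The insert is the Mycobacterium smegmatis open reading frame MSMEG_0372, introduced by ligation-independent cloning. Automated annotation matches it by homology to M. tuberculosis FabG4, an NADH-dependent beta-ketoacyl reductase, which suggests it is a related enzyme. The gene is fused at its C terminus through a Gly-Ala linker to Dendra2, a green photoconvertible fluorescent protein, followed by a single FLAG epitope and a T7 terminator.

Two promoter elements lie upstream. The catalogue names the promoter as pmycTetO. The short fragments the software labels as "tight TRE promoter" are most plausibly its tet operator sequences rather than any mammalian element, and they would allow tetracycline-repressor control in mycobacteria. A T7 promoter lies between these operators and the coding sequence, supporting the stated purpose of T7-driven expression of the fluorescent fusion in E. coli. The design suits localisation imaging and FLAG-based detection or pull-down of the tagged protein.
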