Addgene plasmid #159056: pMSR:MSMEG_0372:Dendra
Purpose: T7 expression of C-term fluorescent fusion in E. coli
Depositing lab: Keith Derbyshire & Joseph Wade. Depositing organization: Wadsworth Center, New York State Department of Health. Publication: A Mycobacterial Systems Resource for the Research Community. Judd JA, Canestrari J, Clark R, Joseph A, Lapierre P, Lasek-Nesselquist E, Mir M, Palumbo M, Smith C, Stone M, Upadhyay A, Wirth SE, Dedrick RM, Meier CG, Russell DA, Dills A, Dove E, Kester J, Wolf ID, Zhu J, Rubin ER, Fortune S, Hatfull GF, Gray TA, Wade JT, Derbyshire KM. mBio. 2021 Mar 2;12(2). pii: mBio.02401-20. doi: 10.1128/mBio.02401-20. PubMed 33653882.
Backbone
  Vector backbone: pMSR:Dendra
  Vector type: Bacterial Expression ; Integrating Mycobacterial Expression Vector attL5
Growth in bacteria
  Bacterial resistance: Apramycin, 25 μg/mL
  Growth temperature: 37°C
  Growth strain: DH5alpha
  Copy number: High Copy
Gene/Insert
  Gene/Insert name: MSMEG_0372
  Species: M. smegmatis
  Promoter: pmycTetO
  Tag / fusion protein: Gly-Ala Linker/Dendra2/1x Flag Tag (C terminal on insert)
  Cloning method: Ligation Independent Cloning
  Sequencing primers: 5′ TGATAGAGTTTGTCCTCCCTATCAG; 3′ TCCATATGCACCTTGACACG
Terms and licenses: Academic/Nonprofit Terms; Industry Terms: Not Available to Industry
Depositor comments: NCBI reference sequence: CP000480.1. 5' cloning site: Ase1, destroyed during cloning. 3' cloning site: HindIII, not destroyed during cloning
How to cite: pMSR:MSMEG_0372:Dendra was a gift from Keith Derbyshire & Joseph Wade (Addgene plasmid # 159056 ; http://n2t.net/addgene:159056 ; RRID:Addgene_159056)
