>Addgene plasmid #159056 | pMSR:MSMEG_0372:Dendra | depositor partial sequence | sequence record 306998 | insert sequence
ATGGCTTCGGACCTGTTTTCCCAAGTGGTCAATTCCGGGCCGGGATCGTTCCTGGCCAAGCAGCTGGGCG
TGCCGCAGCCCGAGACGTTGCGCCGCTACCGCCCCGGTGACCCGCCGCTGGCGGGCTCGCTGCTGATCGG
CGGATCCGGCCGCGTGGCCGAACCCCTGCGCACCGCATTGGCCGACGACTACAACCTGGTGTCCAACAAC
ATCGGTGGCCGGTGGGCCGATTCGTTCGGCGGCGTGGTGTTCGACGCCACGGGCATCACCGAGGCCGAGG
GCCTCAAGGAGCTCTACACGTTCTTCACGCCGCTGCTGCGCAACCTCGCGCCGTGTGCGCGGGTGGTCGT
CGTCGGCACCACGCCCGCGGAGGCCGGCAGCGTCCACGCACAGGTGGTGCAGCGGGCGCTGGAAGGTTTC
ACGCGCTCGCTGGGCAAGGAGCTGCGCCGTGGCGCGACCGTCTCCCTGGTCTATCTCTCGGCCGACGCCA
AGCCGGGCGCCACGGGTCTCGAGTCGACCATGCGGTTCATCCTGTCGGCCAAGTCGGCCTACGTCGACGG
TCAGGTGTTCCGCGTCGGCGCCGCCGATTCGACTCCGCCCGCCGACTGGGACAAGCCGCTCGACGGCAAG
GTCGCCGTGGTCACCGGCGCGGCCCGCGGTATCGGCGCGACGATCGCCGAGGTGTTCGCGCGTGACGGCG
CGACCGTGGTGGCGATCGACGTCGACGGTGCGGCCGAGGATCTCAAGCGCGTCGCCGACAAGGTGGGCGG
CACCGCACTCACGCTCGACGTGACCGCCGACGACGCCGTCGACAAGATCACCGCGCACGTCACCGAACAC
CATGGCGGCAAGGTCGACATCCTCGTCAACAACGCGGGTATCACGCGCGACAAGCTGCTCGCCAACATGG
ACGAGAAGCGCTGGGACGCGGTGATCGCCGTCAACCTGCTCGCGCCGCAGCGCCTCACCGAAGGCCTGGT
GGGCAACGGAACCATCGGCGAGGGCGGCCGGGTGATCGGCCTGTCGTCGATGGCGGGCATCGCGGGCAAC
CGCGGCCAGACCAATTACGCCACCACCAAGGCCGGGATGATCGGGCTGGCCGAGGCGCTGGCGCCCGTGC
TGGCCGACAAGGGCATCACGATCAACGCCGTCGCACCCGGCTTCATCGAGACCAAGATGACCGAGGCCAT
CCCGCTCGCCACGCGTGAGGTGGGCAGGCGGCTCAACTCGCTGTTCCAGGGCGGCCAGCCCGTCGACGTG
GCCGAGTTGATCGCGTACTTCGCCAGCCCCGCCTCGAACGCGGTGACGGGCAACACCATCCGCGTGTGCG
GCCAGGCGATGCTGGGGGCG
